Addgene plasmid #154568: pEPYC0CM0411
Purpose: Phytobricks Level 0 part
Depositing lab: Nicola Patron. Depositing organization: Earlham Institute. Publication: Rational design of minimal synthetic promoters for plants. Cai YM, Kallam K, Tidd H, Gendarini G, Salzman A, Patron NJ. Nucleic Acids Res. 2020 Aug 28. pii: 5897334. doi: 10.1093/nar/gkaa682. PubMed 32856047.
Backbone
  Vector backbone: pUAP1
  Vector type: Synthetic Biology
Growth in bacteria
  Bacterial resistance: Chloramphenicol, 25 μg/mL
  Growth temperature: 37°C
  Growth strain: NEB Stable
  Copy number: High Copy
Gene/Insert
  Gene/Insert name: MinSyn_105
  Species: Synthetic
  Cloning method: Restriction Enzyme; 5′ cloning site BpiI (destroyed during cloning); 3′ cloning site BpiI (destroyed during cloning)
Terms and licenses: Academic/Nonprofit Terms; Industry Terms: Not Available to Industry
Depositor comments: Please visit https://www.biorxiv.org/content/10.1101/2020.05.14.095406v1 for bioRxiv preprint.
How to cite: pEPYC0CM0411 was a gift from Nicola Patron (Addgene plasmid # 154568 ; http://n2t.net/addgene:154568 ; RRID:Addgene_154568)
