[The description below was written by a language model from this plasmid's Addgene catalogue record and pLannotate feature annotations shown in this document.]
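Description:
pEPYC0CM0411 is a Phytobrick Level 0 part plasmid, a small (about 2.3 kb) synthetic-biology vector built on the pUAP1 universal acceptor backbone. It carries a single standardised DNA part for Type IIS (Golden Gate/MoClo-style) assembly into plant expression constructs. It is propagated in E. coli from a high-copy ColE1/pUC-type origin and selected with chloramphenicol through the cat gene, which encodes chloramphenicol acetyltransferase and is driven by its native cat promoter. Several bacterial transcription terminators are annotated (a putative bacterial terminator, the his operon terminator and the lambda t0 terminator). The first two flank the insert region, where such elements typically insulate the cloned part from read-through transcription from the backbone.

The insert is MinSyn_105, a fully synthetic sequence cloned via BpiI sites that were destroyed during cloning, as is usual when a part is domesticated into a universal acceptor. The associated work concerns the rational design of minimal synthetic promoters for plants, so MinSyn_105 is presumably one of these designed promoter parts, although the record does not state its composition, strength or regulatory behaviour. The automated annotation finds only two very short matches, each about 22 bp, in the insert region: one to the nopaline synthase promoter and one to the CaMV 35S promoter. This suggests that the synthetic design incorporates short motifs derived from these familiar plant-active promoters rather than either promoter in full. The plasmid contains no coding sequence, reporter or plant selection marker. It serves as a source of a promoter part to be combined with other Level 0 parts, such as coding sequences and terminators, into transcription units for plant expression studies.
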