Features (pLannotate 1.2.2; 8 found; start..end, strand, type, name):
     44..700     -  CDS            cat: CAT_ECOLX - Experimental evidence at protein level: Swiss-Prot protein existence level 1. This enzyme is an effector of chloramphenicol resistance in bacteria. From Escherichia coli. This protein is used as a marker in many commonly used cloning vectors, such as pACYC184.
    701..798     -  promoter       cat promoter: promoter of the E. coli cat gene encoding chloramphenicol acetyltransferase
    884..927     -  terminator     bacterial terminator: putative bacterial transcription terminator
   1006..1027    +  promoter       NOS promoter (fragment): nopaline synthase promoter
   1127..1148    +  promoter       CaMV 35S promoter (fragment): strong constitutive promoter from cauliflower mosaic virus
   1240..1297    +  terminator     his operon terminator: This putative transcriptin terminator from the E. coli his operon has a 2-bp deletion introduced during synthesis. Its efficiency has not been determined.
   1492..2080    -  rep_origin     ori: high-copy-number ColE1/pMB1/pBR322/pUC origin of replication
   2263..20      -  terminator     lambda t0 terminator (across the origin): transcription terminator from phage lambda
>Addgene plasmid #154568 | pEPYC0CM0411 | addgene full sequence | sequence record 326561 | Addgene NGS Result
TGGATCTATCAACAGGAGTCCAAGCGAGCTCGATATCAAATTACGCCCCGCCCTGCCACTCATCGCAGTA
CTGTTGTAATTCATTAAGCATTCTGCCGACATGGAAGCCATCACAAACGGCATGATGAACCTGAATCGCC
AGCGGCATCAGCACCTTGTCGCCTTGCGTATAATATTTGCCCATGGTGAAAACGGGGGCGAAGAAGTTGT
CCATATTGGCCACGTTTAAATCAAAACTGGTGAAACTCACCCAGGGATTGGCTGAGACGAAAAACATATT
CTCAATAAACCCTTTAGGGAAATAGGCCAGGTTTTCACCGTAACACGCCACATCTTGCGAATATATGTGT
AGAAACTGCCGGAAATCGTCGTGGTATTCACTCCAGAGCGATGAAAACGTTTCAGTTTGCTCATGGAAAA
CGGTGTAACAAGGGTGAACACTATCCCATATCACCAGCTCACCGTCTTTCATTGCCATACGAAATTCCGG
ATGAGCATTCATCAGGCGGGCAAGAATGTGAATAAAGGCCGGATAAAACTTGTGCTTATTTTTCTTTACG
GTCTTTAAAAAGGCCGTAATATCCAGCTGAACGGTCTGGTTATAGGTACATTGAGCAACTGACTGAAATG
CCTCAAAATGTTCTTTACGATGCCATTGGGATATATCAACGGTGGTATATCCAGTGATTTTTTTCTCCAT
TTTAGCTTCCTTAGCTCCTGAAAATCTCGATAACTCAAAAAATACGCCCGGTAGTGATCTTATTTCATTA
TGGTGAAAGTTGGAACCTCTTACGTGCCCGATCAACTCGAGTGCCACCTGACGTCTAAGAAACCATTATT
ATCATGACATTAACCTATAAAAATAGGCGTATCACGAGGCAGAATTTCAGATAAAAAAAATCCTTAGCTT
TCGCTAAGGATGATTTCTGGAATTCGGTCTCAGGAGGGAGGCGTGTCGTTTTAGTGAGGAACCACGTCTA
CAAGGTAGGTCACGACCACTATGCCATGAGCTAAGCACATACGTCAGTATCAGCTTAGCAAAACCATTAT
TGCGTCTGCACCTCACATGTAGGCTGAAGATAAGATAATAATGTTGAAGATAAGAACGACCACTATGCCC
AATTAGCTGACGTAAGGGATGACGCACAGGTTGTCTGCACCTCACATGTACTATATAAGGTTTTGCTATT
CATTGAAAGCAGTAGTGACTGATTTGTATATATACTCGAGACCCTGCAGTCCGGCAAAAAAGGGCAAGGT
GTCACCACCCTGCCCTTTTTCTTTAAAACCGAAAAGATTACTTCGCGTTATGCAGGCTTCCTCGCTCACT
GACTCGCTGCGCTCGGTCGTTCGGCTGCGGCGAGCGGTATCAGCTCACTCAAAGGCGGTAATACGGTTAT
CCACAGAATCAGGGGATAACGCAGGAAAGAACATGTGAGCAAAAGGCCAGCAAAAGGCCAGGAACCGTAA
AAAGGCCGCGTTGCTGGCGTTTTTCCACAGGCTCCGCCCCCCTGACGAGCATCACAAAAATCGACGCTCA
AGTCAGAGGTGGCGAAACCCGACAGGACTATAAAGATACCAGGCGTTTCCCCCTGGAAGCTCCCTCGTGC
GCTCTCCTGTTCCGACCCTGCCGCTTACCGGATACCTGTCCGCCTTTCTCCCTTCGGGAAGCGTGGCGCT
TTCTCATAGCTCACGCTGTAGGTATCTCAGTTCGGTGTAGGTCGTTCGCTCCAAGCTGGGCTGTGTGCAC
GAACCCCCCGTTCAGCCCGACCGCTGCGCCTTATCCGGTAACTATCGTCTTGAGTCCAACCCGGTAAGAC
ACGACTTATCGCCACTGGCAGCAGCCACTGGTAACAGGATTAGCAGAGCGAGGTATGTAGGCGGTGCTAC
AGAGTTCTTGAAGTGGTGGCCTAACTACGGCTACACTAGAAGAACAGTATTTGGTATCTGCGCTCTGCTG
AAGCCAGTTACCTTCGGAAAAAGAGTTGGTAGCTCTTGATCCGGCAAACAAACCACCGCTGGTAGCGGTG
GTTTTTTTGTTTGCAAGCAGCAGATTACGCGCAGAAAAAAAGGATCTCAAGAAGATCCTTTGATCTTTTC
TACGGGGTCTGACGCTCAGTGGAACGAAAACTCACGTTAAGGGATTTTGGTCATGAGATTATCAAAAAGG
ATCTTCACCTAGATCCTTTTAAATTAAAAATGAAGTTTTAAATCAATCTAAAGTATATATGAGTAAACTT
GGTCTGACAGCTCGAGGCTTGGATTCTCACCAATAAAAAACGCCCGGCGGCAACCGAGCGTTCTGAACAA
ATCCAGATGGAGTTCTGAGGTCATTAC
